>Addgene plasmid #111168 | RT3REVIR | depositor full sequence | sequence record 209064 | RT3REVIR sequence 8977 bps
TCCGCGTTACATAACTTACGGTAAATGGCCCGCCTGGCTGACCGCCCAACGACCCCCGCCCATTGACGTC
AATAATGACGTATGTTCCCATAGTAACGCCAATAGGGACTTTCCATTGACGTCAATGGGTGGAGTATTTA
CGGTAAACTGCCCACTTGGCAGTACATCAAGTGTATCATATGCCAAGTACGCCCCCTATTGACGTCAATG
ACGGTAAATGGCCCGCTCTGGCATTATGCCCAGTACATGACCTTATGGGACTTTCCTACTTGGCAGTACA
TCTACGTATTAGTCATCGCTATTACCATGGTGATGCGGTTTTGGCAGTACATCAATGGGCGTGGATAGCG
GTTTGACTCACGGGGATTTCCAAGTCTCCACCCCATTGACGTCAATGGGAGTTTGTTTTGGCACCAAAAT
CAACGGGACTTTCCAAAATGTCGTAACAACTCCGCCCCATTGACGCAAATGGGCGGTAGGCGTGTACGGT
GGGAGGTCTATATAAGCAGAGCTCAATAAAAGAGCCCACAACCCCTCACTCGGCGCGCCAGTCTTCCGAT
AGACTGCGTCGCCCGGGTACCCGTATTCCCAATAAAGCCTCTTGCTGTTTGCATCCGAATCGTGGTCTCG
CTGTTCCTTGGGAGGGTCTCCTCTGAGTGATTGACTACCCACGACGGGGGTCTTTCATTTGGGGGCTCGT
CCGGGATTTGGAGACCCCTGCCCAGGGACCACCGACCCACCACCGGGAGGTAAGCTGGCCAGCAACTTAT
CTGTGTCTGTCCGATTGTCTAGTGTCTATGTTTGATGTTATGCGCCTGCGTCTGTACTAGTTAGCTAACT
AGCTCTGTATCTGGCGGACCCGTGGTGGAACTGACGAGTTCTGAACACCCGGCCGCAACCCTGGGAGACG
TCCCAGGGACTTTGGGGGCCGTTTTTGTGGCCCGACCTGAGGAAGGGAGTCGATGTGGAATCCGACCCCG
TCAGGATATGTGGTTCTGGTAGGAGACGAGAACCTAAAACAGTTCCCGCCTCCGTCTGAATTTTTGCTTT
CGGTTTGGAACCGAAGCCGCGCGTCTTGTCTGCTGCAGCGCTGCAGCATCGTTCTGTGTTGTCTCTGTCT
GACTGTGTTTCTGTATTTGTCTGAAAATTAGGGCCAGACTGTTACCACTCCCTTAAGTTTGACCTTAGGT
CACTGGAAAGATGTCGAGCGGATCGCTCACAACCAGTCGGTAGATGTCAAGAAGAGACGTTGGGTTACCT
TCTGCTCTGCAGAATGGCCAACCTTTAACGTCGGATGGCCGCGAGACGGCACCTTTAACCGAGACCTCAT
CACCCAGGTTAAGATCAAGGTCTTTTCACCTGGCCCGCATGGACACCCAGACCAGGTCCCCTACATCGTG
ACCTGGGAAGCCTTGGCTTTTGACCCCCCTCCCTGGGTCAAGCCCTTTGTACACCCTAAGCCTCCGCCTC
CTCTTCCTCCATCCGCCCCGTCTCTCCCCCTTGAACCTCCTCGTTCGACCCCGCCTCGATCCTCCCTTTA
TCCAGCCCTCACTCCTTCTCTAGGCGCCGGAATTGAAGATCTGGGGGATCGATCCTCTAGATTCGAGTTT
ACTCCCTATCAGTGATAGAGAACGTATGAAGAGTTTACTCCCTATCAGTGATAGAGAACGTATGCAGACT
TTACTCCCTATCAGTGATAGAGAACGTATAAGGAGTTTACTCCCTATCAGTGATAGAGAACGTATGACCA
GTTTACTCCCTATCAGTGATAGAGAACGTATCTACAGTTTACTCCCTATCAGTGATAGAGAACGTATATC
CAGTTTACTCCCTATCAGTGATAGAGAACGTATAAGCTTTAGGCGTGTACGGTGGGCGCCTATAAAAGCA
GAGCTCGTTTAGTGAACCGTCAGATCGCCTGGAGCAATTCCACAACACTTTTGTCTTATACCAACTTTCC
GTACCACTTCCTACCCTCGTAAAGTCGAGCTTGCGTTGGATCCACCATGGCCTCCTCCGAGAACGTCATC
ACCGAGTTCATGCGCTTCAAGGTGCGCATGGAGGGCACCGTGAACGGCCACGAGTTCGAGATCGAGGGCG
AGGGCGAGGGCCGCCCCTACGAGGGCCACAACACCGTGAAGCTGAAGGTGACCAAGGGCGGCCCCCTGCC
CTTCGCCTGGGACATCCTGTCCCCCCAGTTCCAGTACGGCTCCAAGGTGTACGTGAAGCACCCCGCCGAC
ATCCCCGACTACAAGAAGCTGTCCTTCCCCGAGGGCTTCAAGTGGGAGCGCGTGATGAACTTCGAGGACG
GCGGCGTGGCGACCGTGACCCAGGACTCCTCCCTGCAGGACGGCTGCTTCATCTACAAGGTGAAGTTCAT
CGGCGTGAACTTCCCCTCCGACGGCCCCGTGATGCAGAAGAAGACCATGGGCTGGGAGGCCTCCACCGAG
CGCCTGTACCCCCGCGACGGCGTGCTGAAGGGCGAGACCCACAAGGCCCTGAAGCTGAAGGACGGCGGCC
ACTACCTGGTGGAGTTCAAGTCCATCTACATGGCCAAGAAGCCCGTGCAGCTGCCCGGCTACTACTACGT
GGACGCCAAGCTGGACATCACCTCCCACAACGAGGACTACACCATCGTGGAGCAGTACGAGCGCACCGAG
GGCCGCCACCACCTGTTCCTGTAGCGGCCGCCTCGACTAGGGATAACAGGGTAATTGTTTGAATGAGGCT
TCAGTACTTTACAGAATCGTTGCCTGCACATCTTGGAAACACTTGCTGGGATTACTTCGACTTCTTAACC
CAACAGAAGGCTCGAGCAACCAGAATTCGAGCAATTATCTTGTTTACTAAAACTGAATACCTTGCTATCT
CTTTGATACATTTTTACAAAGCTGAATTAAAATGGTATAAATTAAATCACTTTTTTCAATTGACGCGTAA
TTCTACCGGGTAGGGGAGGCGCTTTTCCCAAGGCAGTCTGGAGCATGCGCTTTAGCAGCCCCGCTGGGCA
CTTGGCGCTACACAAGTGGCCTCTGGCCTCGCACACATTCCACATCCACCGGTAGGCGCCAACCGGCTCC
GTTCTTTGGTGGCCCCTTCGCGCCACCTTCTACTCCTCCCCTAGTCAGGAAGTTCCCCCCCGCCCCGCAG
CTCGCGTCGTGCAGGACGTGACAAATGGAAGTAGCACGTCTCACTAGTCTCGTGCAGATGGACAGCACCG
CTGAGCAATGGAAGCGGGTAGGCCTTTGGGGCAGCGGCCAATAGCAGCTTTGCTCCTTCGCTTTCTGGGC
TCAGAGGCTGGGAAGGGGTGGGTCCGGGGGCGGGCTCAGGGGCGGGCTCAGGGGCGGGGCGGGCGCCCGA
AGGTCCTCCGGAGGCCCGGCATTCTGCACGCTTCAAAAGCGCACGTCTGCCGCGCTGTTCTCCTCTTCCT
CATCTCCGGGCCTTTCGACCTGCAGCCCAAGCTTCCACCATGGTGAGCAAGGGCGAGGAGCTGTTCACCG
GGGTGGTGCCCATCCTGGTCGAGCTGGACGGCGACGTAAACGGCCACAAGTTCAGCGTGTCCGGCGAGGG
CGAGGGCGATGCCACCTACGGCAAGCTGACCCTGAAGCTGATCTGCACCACCGGCAAGCTGCCCGTGCCC
TGGCCCACCCTCGTGACCACCCTGGGCTACGGCCTGCAGTGCTTCGCCCGCTACCCCGACCACATGAAGC
AGCACGACTTCTTCAAGTCCGCCATGCCCGAAGGCTACGTCCAGGAGCGCACCATCTTCTTCAAGGACGA
CGGCAACTACAAGACCCGCGCCGAGGTGAAGTTCGAGGGCGACACCCTGGTGAACCGCATCGAGCTGAAG
GGCATCGACTTCAAGGAGGACGGCAACATCCTGGGGCACAAGCTGGAGTACAACTACAACAGCCACAACG
TCTATATCACCGCCGACAAGCAGAAGAACGGCATCAAGGCCAACTTCAAGATCCGCCACAACATCGAGGA
CGGCGGCGTGCAGCTCGCCGACCACTACCAGCAGAACACCCCCATCGGCGACGGCCCCGTGCTGCTGCCC
GACAACCACTACCTGAGCTACCAGTCCGCCCTGAGCAAAGACCCCAACGAGAAGCGCGATCACATGGTCC
TGCTGGAGTTCGTGACCGCCGCCGGGATCACTCTCGGCATGGACGAGCTGTACAAGTAAGAATTGTTCAA
TTCCGCCCCCCCCCCCTAACGTTACTGGCCGAAGCCGCTTGGAATAAGGCCGGTGTGCGTTTGTCTATAT
GTTATTTTCCACCATATTGCCGTCTTTTGGCAATGTGAGGGCCCGGAAACCTGGCCCTGTCTTCTTGACG
AGCATTCCTAGGGGTCTTTCCCCTCTCGCCAAAGGAATGCAAGGTCTGTTGAATGTCGTGAAGGAAGCAG
TTCCTCTGGAAGCTTCTTGAAGACAAACAACGTCTGTAGCGACCCTTTGCAGGCAGCGGAACCCCCCACC
TGGCGACAGGTGCCTCTGCGGCCAAAAGCCACGTGTATAAGATACACCTGCAAAGGCGGCACAACCCCAG
TGCCACGTTGTGAGTTGGATAGTTGTGGAAAGAGTCAAATGGCTCTCCTCAAGCGTATTCAACAAGGGGC
TGAAGGATGCCCAGAAGGTACCCCATTGTATGGGATCTGATCTGGGGCCTCGGTGCACATGCTTTACATG
TGTTTAGTCGAGGTTAAAAAACGTCTAGGCCCCCCGAACCACGGGGACGTGGTTTTCCTTTGAAAAACAC
GATGATAATATGGCCACAACCATGAGTAGACTGGACAAGAGCAAAGTCATAAACGGAGCTCTGGAATTAC
TCAATGGTGTCGGTATCGAAGGCCTGACGACAAGGAAACTCGCTCAAAAGCTGGGAGTTGAGCAGCCTAC
CCTGTACTGGCACGTGAAGAACAAGCGGGCCCTGCTCGATGCCCTGCCAATCGAGATGCTGGACAGGCAT
CATACCCACTTCTGCCCCCTGGAAGGCGAGTCATGGCAAGACTTTCTGCGGAACAACGCCAAGTCATACC
GCTGTGCTCTCCTCTCACATCGCGACGGGGCTAAAGTGCATCTCGGCACCCGCCCAACAGAGAAACAGTA
CGAAACCCTGGAAAATCAGCTCGCGTTCCTGTGTCAGCAAGGCTTCTCCCTGGAGAACGCACTGTACGCT
CTGTCCGCCGTGGGCCACTTTACACTGGGCTGCGTATTGGAGGAACAGGAGCATCAAGTAGCAAAAGAGG
AAAGAGAGACACCTACCACCGATTCTATGCCCCCACTTCTGAGACAAGCAATTGAGCTGTTCGACCGGCA
GGGAGCCGAACCTGCCTTCCTTTTCGGCCTGGAACTAATCATATGTGGCCTGGAGAAACAGCTAAAGTGC
GAAAGCGGCGGGCCGACCGACGCCCTTGACGATTTTGACTTAGACATGCTCCCAGCCGATGCCCTTGACG
ACTTTGACCTTGATATGCTGCCTGCTGACGCTCTTGACGATTTTGACCTTGACATGCTCCCCGGGTAATC
CGGACTCGACCTGCAGCCAAGCTTATCGATACCGTCGAGATATCAGTGGTCCAGGCTCTAGTTTTGACTC
AACAATATCACCAGCTGAAGCCTATAGAGTACGAGCCATAGATAAAATAAAAGATTTTATTTAGTCTCCA
GAAAAAGGGGGGAATGAAAGACCCCACCTGTAGGTTTGGCAAGCTAGCTTAAGTAACGCCATTTTGCAAG
GCATGGAAAAATACATAACTGAGAATAGAGAAGTTCAGATCAAGGTCAGGAACAGATGGAACAGGGTCGA
CCCTAGAGAACCATCAGATGTTTCCAGGGTGCCCCAAGGACCTGAAATGACCCTGTGCCTTATTTGAACT
AACCAATCAGTTCGCTTCTCGCTTCTGTTCGCGCGCTTCTGCTCCCCGAGCTCAATAAAAGAGCCCACAA
CCCCTCACTCGGGGCGCCAGTCCTCCGATTGACTGAGTCGCCCGGGTACCCGTGTATCCAATAAACCCTC
TTGCAGTTGCATCCGACTTGTGGTCTCGCTGTTCCTTGGGAGGGTCTCCTCTGAGTGATTGACTACCCGT
CAGCGGGGGTCTTTCATTTGGGGGCTCGTCCGGGATCGGGAGACCCCTGCCCAGGGACCACCGACCCACC
ACCGGGAGGTAAGCTGGCTGCCTCGCGCGTTTCGGTGATGACGGTGAAAACCTCTGACACATGCAGCTCC
CGGAGACGGTCACAGCTTGTCTGTAAGCGGATGCCGGGAGCAGACAAGCCCGTCAGGGCGCGTCAGCGGG
TGTTGGCGGGTGTCGGGGCGCAGCCATGACCCAGTCACGTAGCGATAGCGGAGTGTAGATCCGGCTGTGG
AATGTGTGTCAGTTAGGGTGTGGAAAGTCCCCAGGCTCCCCAGCAGGCAGAAGTATGCAAAGCATGCATC
TCAATTAGTCAGCAACCAGGTGTGGAAAGTCCCCAGGCTCCCCAGCAGGCAGAAGTATGCAAAGCATGCA
TCTCAATTAGTCAGCAACCATAGTCCCGCCCCTAACTCCGCCCATCCCGCCCCTAACTCCGCCCAGTTCC
GCCCATTCTCCGCCCCATGGCTGACTAATTTTTTTTATTTATGCAGAGGCCGAGGCCGCCTCGGCCTCTG
AGCTATTCCAGAAGTAGTGAGGAGGCTTTTTTGGAGGCCTAGGCTTTTGCAAAAAGCTTACTGGCTTAAC
TATGCGGCATCAGAGCAGATTGTACTGAGAGTGCACCATATGCGGTGTGAAATACCGCACAGATGCGTAA
GGAGAAAATACCGCATCAGGCGCTCTTCCGCTTCCTCGCTCACTGACTCGCTGCGCTCGGTCGTTCGGCT
GCGGCGAGCGGTATCAGCTCACTCAAAGGCGGTAATACGGTTATCCACAGAATCAGGGGATAACGCAGGA
AAGAACATGTGAGCAAAAGGCCAGCAAAAGGCCAGGAACCGTAAAAAGGCCGCGTTGCTGGCGTTTTTCC
ATAGGCTCCGCCCCCCTGACGAGCATCACAAAAATCGACGCTCAAGTCAGAGGTGGCGAAACCCGACAGG
ACTATAAAGATACCAGGCGTTTCCCCCTGGAAGCTCCCTCGTGCGCTCTCCTGTTCCGACCCTGCCGCTT
ACCGGATACCTGTCCGCCTTTCTCCCTTCGGGAAGCGTGGCGCTTTCTCATAGCTCACGCTGTAGGTATC
TCAGTTCGGTGTAGGTCGTTCGCTCCAAGCTGGGCTGTGTGCACGAACCCCCCGTTCAGCCCGACCGCTG
CGCCTTATCCGGTAACTATCGTCTTGAGTCCAACCCGGTAAGACACGACTTATCGCCACTGGCAGCAGCC
ACTGGTAACAGGATTAGCAGAGCGAGGTATGTAGGCGGTGCTACAGAGTTCTTGAAGTGGTGGCCTAACT
ACGGCTACACTAGAAGGACAGTATTTGGTATCTGCGCTCTGCTGAAGCCAGTTACCTTCGGAAAAAGAGT
TGGTAGCTCTTGATCCGGCAAACAAACCACCGCTGGTAGCGGTGGTTTTTTTGTTTGCAAGCAGCAGATT
ACGCGCAGAAAAAAAGGATCTCAAGAAGATCCTTTGATCTTTTCTACGGGGTCTGACGCTCAGTGGAACG
AAAACTCACGTTAAGGGATTTTGGTCATGAGATTATCAAAAAGGATCTTCACCTAGATCCTTTTAAATTA
AAAATGAAGTTTTAAATCAATCTAAAGTATATATGAGTAAACTTGGTCTGACAGTTACCAATGCTTAATC
AGTGAGGCACCTATCTCAGCGATCTGTCTATTTCGTTCATCCATAGTTGCCTGACTCCCCGTCGTGTAGA
TAACTACGATACGGGAGGGCTTACCATCTGGCCCCAGTGCTGCAATGATACCGCGAGACCCACGCTCACC
GGCTCCAGATTTATCAGCAATAAACCAGCCAGCCGGAAGGGCCGAGCGCAGAAGTGGTCCTGCAACTTTA
TCCGCCTCCATCCAGTCTATTAATTGTTGCCGGGAAGCTAGAGTAAGTAGTTCGCCAGTTAATAGTTTGC
GCAACGTTGTTGCCATTGCTGCAGGCATCGTGGTGTCACGCTCGTCGTTTGGTATGGCTTCATTCAGCTC
CGGTTCCCAACGATCAAGGCGAGTTACATGATCCCCCATGTTGTGCAAAAAAGCGGTTAGCTCCTTCGGT
CCTCCGATCGTTGTCAGAAGTAAGTTGGCCGCAGTGTTATCACTCATGGTTATGGCAGCACTGCATAATT
CTCTTACTGTCATGCCATCCGTAAGATGCTTTTCTGTGACTGGTGAGTACTCAACCAAGTCATTCTGAGA
ATAGTGTATGCGGCGACCGAGTTGCTCTTGCCCGGCGTCAACACGGGATAATACCGCGCCACATAGCAGA
ACTTTAAAAGTGCTCATCATTGGAAAACGTTCTTCGGGGCGAAAACTCTCAAGGATCTTACCGCTGTTGA
GATCCAGTTCGATGTAACCCACTCGTGCACCCAACTGATCTTCAGCATCTTTTACTTTCACCAGCGTTTC
TGGGTGAGCAAAAACAGGAAGGCAAAATGCCGCAAAAAAGGGAATAAGGGCGACACGGAAATGTTGAATA
CTCATACTCTTCCTTTTTCAATATTATTGAAGCATTTATCAGGGTTATTGTCTCATGAGCGGATACATAT
TTGAATGTATTTAGAAAAATAAACAAATAGGGGTTCCGCGCACATTTCCCCGAAAAGTGCCACCTGACGT
CTAAGAAACCATTATTATCATGACATTAACCTATAAAAATAGGCGTATCACGAGGCCCTTTCGTCTTCAA
GAATTAGCTTGGCCATTGCATACGTTGTATCCATATCATAATATGTACATTTATATTGGCTCATGTCCAA
CATTACCGCCATGTTGACATTGATTATTGACTAGTTATTAATAGTAATCAATTACGGGGTCATTAGTTCA
TAGCCCATATATGGAGT
Features (pLannotate 1.2.2; 23 found; start..end, strand, type, name):
    310..513     +  promoter       CMV promoter: human cytomegalovirus (CMV) immediate early promoter
    514..689     +  LTR            5' LTR (truncated): truncated long terminal repeat from Moloney murine sarcoma virus
    811..1085    +  misc_feature   MESV Ψ (fragment): packaging signal of murine embryonic stem cell virus
   1152..1568    +  CDS            gag (truncated): truncated Moloney murine leukemia virus (MMLV) gag gene lacking the start codon
   1605..1983    +  promoter       TRE3G promoter: 3rd-generation Tet-responsive promoter that can be activated by binding of Tet-On® 3G
   2007..2684    +  CDS            DsRed2: improved tetrameric variant of DsRed fluorescent protein mammalian codon-optimized
   2829..2923    +  ncRNA          3' miR-30a (fragment): sequence downstream of the 71-nt precursor of the human miR-30a microRNA (Zeng et al., 2002) miRNA
   2948..3447    +  promoter       PGK promoter: mouse phosphoglycerate kinase 1 promoter
   3470..4189    +  CDS            Venus: yellow fluorescent protein (YFP) with fast and efficient maturation (Nagai et al., 2002) mammalian codon-optimized
   4219..4770    +  misc_feature   IRES: internal ribosome entry site (IRES) of the encephalomyocarditis virus (EMCV)
   4791..5479    +  CDS            rtTA3 (fragment): reverse tetracycline transactivator 3 activates expression from Tet-responsive promoters in the presence of doxycycline
   5409..5519    +  CDS            VP48: 3 tandem repeats of the minimal activation domain of herpes simplex virus VP16 (Cheng et al., 2013)
   5548..5568    +  misc_feature   MCS (fragment): pBluescript multiple cloning site
   5569..5641    +  CDS            env (fragment): murine leukemia virus gPr80 envelope polyprotein precursor; env; proteolytically cleaved into gp70SU and p15TM subunits
   5683..6108    +  LTR            3' LTR (ΔU3): self-inactivating 3' long terminal repeat (LTR) from Moloney murine leukemia virus
   6177..6217    +  CDS            rop (fragment): Rop protein, which maintains plasmids at low copy number; rop
   6319..6357    +  misc_feature   bom (fragment): basis of mobility region from pBR322
   6374..6703    +  promoter       SV40 promoter: SV40 enhancer and early promoter
   6709..6810    +  misc_feature   bom (fragment): basis of mobility region from pBR322
   6996..7584    -  rep_origin     ori: high-copy-number ColE1/pMB1/pBR322/pUC origin of replication
   7755..8615    -  CDS            AmpR: β-lactamase; bla; confers resistance to ampicillin, carbenicillin, and related antibiotics
   8616..8720    -  promoter       AmpR promoter: bla
   8906..309     +  enhancer       CMV enhancer (across the origin): human cytomegalovirus immediate early enhancer
