>Addgene plasmid #111168 | RT3REVIR | addgene full sequence | sequence record 211495 | Addgene NGS Result
GGCCATTGCATACGTTGTATCCATATCATAATATGTACATTTATATTGGCTCATGTCCAACATTACCGCC
ATGTTGACATTGATTATTGACTAGTTATTAATAGTAATCAATTACGGGGTCATTAGTTCATAGCCCATAT
ATGGAGTTCCGCGTTACATAACTTACGGTAAATGGCCCGCCTGGCTGACCGCCCAACGACCCCCGCCCAT
TGACGTCAATAATGACGTATGTTCCCATAGTAACGCCAATAGGGACTTTCCATTGACGTCAATGGGTGGA
GTATTTACGGTAAACTGCCCACTTGGCAGTACATCAAGTGTATCATATGCCAAGTACGCCCCCTATTGAC
GTCAATGACGGTAAATGGCCCGCCTGGCATTATGCCCAGTACATGACCTTATGGGACTTTCCTACTTGGC
AGTACATCTACGTATTAGTCATCGCTATTACCATGGTGATGCGGTTTTGGCAGTACATCAATGGGCGTGG
ATAGCGGTTTGACTCACGGGGATTTCCAAGTCTCCACCCCATTGACGTCAATGGGAGTTTGTTTTGGCAC
CAAAATCAACGGGACTTTCCAAAATGTCGTAACAACTCCGCCCCATTGACGCAAATGGGCGGTAGGCGTG
TACGGTGGGAGGTCTATATAAGCAGAGCTCAATAAAAGAGCCCACAACCCCTCACTCGGCGCGCCAGTCT
TCCGATAGACTGCGTCGCCCGGGTACCCGTATTCCCAATAAAGCCTCTTGCTGTTTGCATCCGAATCGTG
GTCTCGCTGTTCCTTGGGAGGGTCTCCTCTGAGTGATTGACTACCCACGACGGGGGTCTTTCATTTGGGG
GCTCGTCCGGGATTTGGAGACCCCTGCCCAGGGACCACCGACCCACCACCGGGAGGTAAGCTGGCCAGCA
ACTTATCTGTGTCTGTCCGATTGTCTAGTGTCTATGTTTGATGTTATGCGCCTGCGTCTGTACTAGTTAG
CTAACTAGCTCTGTATCTGGCGGACCCGTGGTGGAACTGACGAGTTCTGAACACCCGGCCGCAACCCTGG
GAGACGTCCCAGGGACTTTGGGGGCCGTTTTTGTGGCCCGACCTGAGGAAGGGAGTCGATGTGGAATCCG
ACCCCGTCAGGATATGTGGTTCTGGTAGGAGACGAGAACCTAAAACAGTTCCCGCCTCCGTCTGAATTTT
TGCTTTCGGTTTGGAACCGAAGCCGCGCGTCTTGTCTGCTGCAGCGCTGCAGCATCGTTCTGTGTTGTCT
CTGTCTGACTGTGTTTCTGTATTTGTCTGAAAATTAGGGCCAGACTGTTACCACTCCCTTAAGTTTGACC
TTAGGTCACTGGAAAGATGTCGAGCGGATCGCTCACAACCAGTCGGTAGATGTCAAGAAGAGACGTTGGG
TTACCTTCTGCTCTGCAGAATGGCCAACCTTTAACGTCGGATGGCCGCGAGACGGCACCTTTAACCGAGA
CCTCATCACCCAGGTTAAGATCAAGGTCTTTTCACCTGGCCCGCATGGACACCCAGACCAGGTCCCCTAC
ATCGTGACCTGGGAAGCCTTGGCTTTTGACCCCCCTCCCTGGGTCAAGCCCTTTGTACACCCTAAGCCTC
CGCCTCCTCTTCCTCCATCCGCCCCGTCTCTCCCCCTTGAACCTCCTCGTTCGACCCCGCCTCGATCCTC
CCTTTATCCAGCCCTCACTCCTTCTCTAGGCGCCGGAATTGAAGATCTGGGGGATCGATCCTCTAGATTC
GAGTTTACTCCCTATCAGTGATAGAGAACGTATGAAGAGTTTACTCCCTATCAGTGATAGAGAACGTATG
CAGACTTTACTCCCTATCAGTGATAGAGAACGTATAAGGAGTTTACTCCCTATCAGTGATAGAGAACGTA
TGACCAGTTTACTCCCTATCAGTGATAGAGAACGTATCTACAGTTTACTCCCTATCAGTGATAGAGAACG
TATATCCAGTTTACTCCCTATCAGTGATAGAGAACGTATAAGCTTTAGGCGTGTACGGTGGGCGCCTATA
AAAGCAGAGCTCGTTTAGTGAACCGTCAGATCGCCTGGAGCAATTCCACAACACTTTTGTCTTATACCAA
CTTTCCGTACCACTTCCTACCCTCGTAAAGTCGAGCTTGCGTTGGATCCACCATGGCCTCCTCCGAGAAC
GTCATCACCGAGTTCATGCGCTTCAAGGTGCGCATGGAGGGCACCGTGAACGGCCACGAGTTCGAGATCG
AGGGCGAGGGCGAGGGCCGCCCCTACGAGGGCCACAACACCGTGAAGCTGAAGGTGACCAAGGGCGGCCC
CCTGCCCTTCGCCTGGGACATCCTGTCCCCCCAGTTCCAGTACGGCTCCAAGGTGTACGTGAAGCACCCC
GCCGACATCCCCGACTACAAGAAGCTGTCCTTCCCCGAGGGCTTCAAGTGGGAGCGCGTGATGAACTTCG
AGGACGGCGGCGTGGCGACCGTGACCCAGGACTCCTCCCTGCAGGACGGCTGCTTCATCTACAAGGTGAA
GTTCATCGGCGTGAACTTCCCCTCCGACGGCCCCGTGATGCAGAAGAAGACCATGGGCTGGGAGGCCTCC
ACCGAGCGCCTGTACCCCCGCGACGGCGTGCTGAAGGGCGAGACCCACAAGGCCCTGAAGCTGAAGGACG
GCGGCCACTACCTGGTGGAGTTCAAGTCCATCTACATGGCCAAGAAGCCCGTGCAGCTGCCCGGCTACTA
CTACGTGGACGCCAAGCTGGACATCACCTCCCACAACGAGGACTACACCATCGTGGAGCAGTACGAGCGC
ACCGAGGGCCGCCACCACCTGTTCCTGTAGCGGCCGCCTCGACTAGGGATAACAGGGTAATTGTTTGAAT
GAGGCTTCAGTACTTTACAGAATCGTTGCCTGCACATCTTGGAAACACTTGCTGGGATTACTTCGACTTC
TTAACCCAACAGAAGGCTCGAGCAACCAGAATTCGAGCAATTATCTTGTTTACTAAAACTGAATACCTTG
CTATCTCTTTGATACATTTTTACAAAGCTGAATTAAAATGGTATAAATTAAATCACTTTTTTCAATTGAC
GCGTAATTCTACCGGGTAGGGGAGGCGCTTTTCCCAAGGCAGTCTGGAGCATGCGCTTTAGCAGCCCCGC
TGGGCACTTGGCGCTACACAAGTGGCCTCTGGCCTCGCACACATTCCACATCCACCGGTAGGCGCCAACC
GGCTCCGTTCTTTGGTGGCCCCTTCGCGCCACCTTCTACTCCTCCCCTAGTCAGGAAGTTCCCCCCCGCC
CCGCAGCTCGCGTCGTGCAGGACGTGACAAATGGAAGTAGCACGTCTCACTAGTCTCGTGCAGATGGACA
GCACCGCTGAGCAATGGAAGCGGGTAGGCCTTTGGGGCAGCGGCCAATAGCAGCTTTGCTCCTTCGCTTT
CTGGGCTCAGAGGCTGGGAAGGGGTGGGTCCGGGGGCGGGCTCAGGGGCGGGCTCAGGGGCGGGGCGGGC
GCCCGAAGGTCCTCCGGAGGCCCGGCATTCTGCACGCTTCAAAAGCGCACGTCTGCCGCGCTGTTCTCCT
CTTCCTCATCTCCGGGCCTTTCGACCTGCAGCCCAAGCTTCCACCATGGTGAGCAAGGGCGAGGAGCTGT
TCACCGGGGTGGTGCCCATCCTGGTCGAGCTGGACGGCGACGTAAACGGCCACAAGTTCAGCGTGTCCGG
CGAGGGCGAGGGCGATGCCACCTACGGCAAGCTGACCCTGAAGCTGATCTGCACCACCGGCAAGCTGCCC
GTGCCCTGGCCCACCCTCGTGACCACCCTGGGCTACGGCCTGCAGTGCTTCGCCCGCTACCCCGACCACA
TGAAGCAGCACGACTTCTTCAAGTCCGCCATGCCCGAAGGCTACGTCCAGGAGCGCACCATCTTCTTCAA
GGACGACGGCAACTACAAGACCCGCGCCGAGGTGAAGTTCGAGGGCGACACCCTGGTGAACCGCATCGAG
CTGAAGGGCATCGACTTCAAGGAGGACGGCAACATCCTGGGGCACAAGCTGGAGTACAACTACAACAGCC
ACAACGTCTATATCACCGCCGACAAGCAGAAGAACGGCATCAAGGCCAACTTCAAGATCCGCCACAACAT
CGAGGACGGCGGCGTGCAGCTCGCCGACCACTACCAGCAGAACACCCCCATCGGCGACGGCCCCGTGCTG
CTGCCCGACAACCACTACCTGAGCTACCAGTCCGCCCTGAGCAAAGACCCCAACGAGAAGCGCGATCACA
TGGTCCTGCTGGAGTTCGTGACCGCCGCCGGGATCACTCTCGGCATGGACGAGCTGTACAAGTAAGAATT
GTTCAATTCCGCCCCCCCCCCCTAACGTTACTGGCCGAAGCCGCTTGGAATAAGGCCGGTGTGCGTTTGT
CTATATGTTATTTTCCACCATATTGCCGTCTTTTGGCAATGTGAGGGCCCGGAAACCTGGCCCTGTCTTC
TTGACGAGCATTCCTAGGGGTCTTTCCCCTCTCGCCAAAGGAATGCAAGGTCTGTTGAATGTCGTGAAGG
AAGCAGTTCCTCTGGAAGCTTCTTGAAGACAAACAACGTCTGTAGCGACCCTTTGCAGGCAGCGGAACCC
CCCACCTGGCGACAGGTGCCTCTGCGGCCAAAAGCCACGTGTATAAGATACACCTGCAAAGGCGGCACAA
CCCCAGTGCCACGTTGTGAGTTGGATAGTTGTGGAAAGAGTCAAATGGCTCTCCTCAAGCGTATTCAACA
AGGGGCTGAAGGATGCCCAGAAGGTACCCCATTGTATGGGATCTGATCTGGGGCCTCGGTGCACATGCTT
TACATGTGTTTAGTCGAGGTTAAAAAAACGTCTAGGCCCCCCGAACCACGGGGACGTGGTTTTCCTTTGA
AAAACACGATGATAATATGGCCACAACCATGAGTAGACTGGACAAGAGCAAAGTCATAAACGGAGCTCTG
GAATTACTCAATGGTGTCGGTATCGAAGGCCTGACGACAAGGAAACTCGCTCAAAAGCTGGGAGTTGAGC
AGCCTACCCTGTACTGGCACGTGAAGAACAAGCGGGCCCTGCTCGATGCCCTGCCAATCGAGATGCTGGA
CAGGCATCATACCCACTTCTGCCCCCTGGAAGGCGAGTCATGGCAAGACTTTCTGCGGAACAACGCCAAG
TCATACCGCTGTGCTCTCCTCTCACATCGCGACGGGGCTAAAGTGCATCTCGGCACCCGCCCAACAGAGA
AACAGTACGAAACCCTGGAAAATCAGCTCGCGTTCCTGTGTCAGCAAGGCTTCTCCCTGGAGAACGCACT
GTACGCTCTGTCCGCCGTGGGCCACTTTACACTGGGCTGCGTATTGGAGGAACAGGAGCATCAAGTAGCA
AAAGAGGAAAGAGAGACACCTACCACCGATTCTATGCCCCCACTTCTGAGACAAGCAATTGAGCTGTTCG
ACCGGCAGGGAGCCGAACCTGCCTTCCTTTTCGGCCTGGAACTAATCATATGTGGCCTGGAGAAACAGCT
AAAGTGCGAAAGCGGCGGGCCGACCGACGCCCTTGACGATTTTGACTTAGACATGCTCCCAGCCGATGCC
CTTGACGACTTTGACCTTGATATGCTGCCTGCTGACGCTCTTGACGATTTTGACCTTGACATGCTCCCCG
GGTAATCCGGACTCGACCTGCAGCCAAGCTTATCGATACCGTCGAGATATCAGTGGTCCAGGCTCTAGTT
TTGACTCAACAATATCACCAGCTGAAGCCTATAGAGTACGAGCCATAGATAAAATAAAAGATTTTATTTA
GTCTCCAGAAAAAGGGGGGAATGAAAGACCCCACCTGTAGGTTTGGCAAGCTAGCTTAAGTAACGCCATT
TTGCAAGGCATGGAAAAATACATAACTGAGAATAGAGAAGTTCAGATCAAGGTCAGGAACAGATGGAACA
GGGTCGACCCTAGAGAACCATCAGATGTTTCCAGGGTGCCCCAAGGACCTGAAATGACCCTGTGCCTTAT
TTGAACTAACCAATCAGTTCGCTTCTCGCTTCTGTTCGCGCGCTTCTGCTCCCCGAGCTCAATAAAAGAG
CCCACAACCCCTCACTCGGGGCGCCAGTCCTCCGATTGACTGAGTCGCCCGGGTACCCGTGTATCCAATA
AACCCTCTTGCAGTTGCATCCGACTTGTGGTCTCGCTGTTCCTTGGGAGGGTCTCCTCTGAGTGATTGAC
TACCCGTCAGCGGGGGTCTTTCATTTGGGGGCTCGTCCGGGATCGGGAGACCCCTGCCCAGGGACCACCG
ACCCACCACCGGGAGGTAAGCTGGCTGCCTCGCGCGTTTCGGTGATGACGGTGAAAACCTCTGACACATG
CAGCTCCCGGAGACGGTCACAGCTTGTCTGTAAGCGGATGCCGGGAGCAGACAAGCCCGTCAGGGCGCGT
CAGCGGGTGTTGGCGGGTGTCGGGGCGCAGCCATGACCCAGTCACGTAGCGATAGCGGAGTGTAGATCCG
GCTGTGGAATGTGTGTCAGTTAGGGTGTGGAAAGTCCCCAGGCTCCCCAGCAGGCAGAAGTATGCAAAGC
ATGCATCTCAATTAGTCAGCAACCAGGTGTGGAAAGTCCCCAGGCTCCCCAGCAGGCAGAAGTATGCAAA
GCATGCATCTCAATTAGTCAGCAACCATAGTCCCGCCCCTAACTCCGCCCATCCCGCCCCTAACTCCGCC
CAGTTCCGCCCATTCTCCGCCCCATGGCTGACTAATTTTTTTTATTTATGCAGAGGCCGAGGCCGCCTCG
GCCTCTGAGCTATTCCAGAAGTAGTGAGGAGGCTTTTTTGGAGGCCTAGGCTTTTGCAAAAAGCTTACTG
GCTTAACTATGCGGCATCAGAGCAGATTGTACTGAGAGTGCACCATATGCGGTGTGAAATACCGCACAGA
TGCGTAAGGAGAAAATACCGCATCAGGCGCTCTTCCGCTTCCTCGCTCACTGACTCGCTGCGCTCGGTCG
TTCGGCTGCGGCGAGCGGTATCAGCTCACTCAAAGGCGGTAATACGGTTATCCACAGAATCAGGGGATAA
CGCAGGAAAGAACATGTGAGCAAAAGGCCAGCAAAAGGCCAGGAACCGTAAAAAGGCCGCGTTGCTGGCG
TTTTTCCATAGGCTCCGCCCCCCTGACGAGCATCACAAAAATCGACGCTCAAGTCAGAGGTGGCGAAACC
CGACAGGACTATAAAGATACCAGGCGTTTCCCCCTGGAAGCTCCCTCGTGCGCTCTCCTGTTCCGACCCT
GCCGCTTACCGGATACCTGTCCGCCTTTCTCCCTTCGGGAAGCGTGGCGCTTTCTCATAGCTCACGCTGT
AGGTATCTCAGTTCGGTGTAGGTCGTTCGCTCCAAGCTGGGCTGTGTGCACGAACCCCCCGTTCAGCCCG
ACCGCTGCGCCTTATCCGGTAACTATCGTCTTGAGTCCAACCCGGTAAGACACGACTTATCGCCACTGGC
AGCAGCCACTGGTAACAGGATTAGCAGAGCGAGGTATGTAGGCGGTGCTACAGAGTTCTTGAAGTGGTGG
CCTAACTACGGCTACACTAGAAGGACAGTATTTGGTATCTGCGCTCTGCTGAAGCCAGTTACCTTCGGAA
AAAGAGTTGGTAGCTCTTGATCCGGCAAACAAACCACCGCTGGTAGCGGTGGTTTTTTTGTTTGCAAGCA
GCAGATTACGCGCAGAAAAAAAGGATCTCAAGAAGATCCTTTGATCTTTTCTACGGGGTCTGACGCTCAG
TGGAACGAAAACTCACGTTAAGGGATTTTGGTCATGAGATTATCAAAAAGGATCTTCACCTAGATCCTTT
TAAATTAAAAATGAAGTTTTAAATCAATCTAAAGTATATATGAGTAAACTTGGTCTGACAGTTACCAATG
CTTAATCAGTGAGGCACCTATCTCAGCGATCTGTCTATTTCGTTCATCCATAGTTGCCTGACTCCCCGTC
GTGTAGATAACTACGATACGGGAGGGCTTACCATCTGGCCCCAGTGCTGCAATGATACCGCGAGACCCAC
GCTCACCGGCTCCAGATTTATCAGCAATAAACCAGCCAGCCGGAAGGGCCGAGCGCAGAAGTGGTCCTGC
AACTTTATCCGCCTCCATCCAGTCTATTAATTGTTGCCGGGAAGCTAGAGTAAGTAGTTCGCCAGTTAAT
AGTTTGCGCAACGTTGTTGCCATTGCTGCAGGCATCGTGGTGTCACGCTCGTCGTTTGGTATGGCTTCAT
TCAGCTCCGGTTCCCAACGATCAAGGCGAGTTACATGATCCCCCATGTTGTGCAAAAAAGCGGTTAGCTC
CTTCGGTCCTCCGATCGTTGTCAGAAGTAAGTTGGCCGCAGTGTTATCACTCATGGTTATGGCAGCACTG
CATAATTCTCTTACTGTCATGCCATCCGTAAGATGCTTTTCTGTGACTGGTGAGTACTCAACCAAGTCAT
TCTGAGAATAGTGTATGCGGCGACCGAGTTGCTCTTGCCCGGCGTCAACACGGGATAATACCGCGCCACA
TAGCAGAACTTTAAAAGTGCTCATCATTGGAAAACGTTCTTCGGGGCGAAAACTCTCAAGGATCTTACCG
CTGTTGAGATCCAGTTCGATGTAACCCACTCGTGCACCCAACTGATCTTCAGCATCTTTTACTTTCACCA
GCGTTTCTGGGTGAGCAAAAACAGGAAGGCAAAATGCCGCAAAAAAGGGAATAAGGGCGACACGGAAATG
TTGAATACTCATACTCTTCCTTTTTCAATATTATTGAAGCATTTATCAGGGTTATTGTCTCATGAGCGGA
TACATATTTGAATGTATTTAGAAAAATAAACAAATAGGGGTTCCGCGCACATTTCCCCGAAAAGTGCCAC
CTGACGTCTAAGAAACCATTATTATCATGACATTAACCTATAAAAATAGGCGTATCACGAGGCCCTTTCG
TCTTCAAGAATTAGCTT
Features (pLannotate 1.2.2; 23 found; start..end, strand, type, name):
     76..455     +  enhancer       CMV enhancer: human cytomegalovirus immediate early enhancer
    456..659     +  promoter       CMV promoter: human cytomegalovirus (CMV) immediate early promoter
    660..835     +  LTR            5' LTR (truncated): truncated long terminal repeat from Moloney murine sarcoma virus
    957..1231    +  misc_feature   MESV Ψ (fragment): packaging signal of murine embryonic stem cell virus
   1298..1714    +  CDS            gag (truncated): truncated Moloney murine leukemia virus (MMLV) gag gene lacking the start codon
   1751..2129    +  promoter       TRE3G promoter: 3rd-generation Tet-responsive promoter that can be activated by binding of Tet-On® 3G
   2153..2830    +  CDS            DsRed2: improved tetrameric variant of DsRed fluorescent protein mammalian codon-optimized
   2975..3069    +  ncRNA          3' miR-30a (fragment): sequence downstream of the 71-nt precursor of the human miR-30a microRNA (Zeng et al., 2002) miRNA
   3094..3593    +  promoter       PGK promoter: mouse phosphoglycerate kinase 1 promoter
   3616..4335    +  CDS            Venus: yellow fluorescent protein (YFP) with fast and efficient maturation (Nagai et al., 2002) mammalian codon-optimized
   4453..4915    +  misc_feature   IRES: internal ribosome entry site (IRES) of the encephalomyocarditis virus (EMCV)
   4938..5626    +  CDS            rtTA3 (fragment): reverse tetracycline transactivator 3 activates expression from Tet-responsive promoters in the presence of doxycycline
   5556..5666    +  CDS            VP48: 3 tandem repeats of the minimal activation domain of herpes simplex virus VP16 (Cheng et al., 2013)
   5695..5715    +  misc_feature   MCS (fragment): pBluescript multiple cloning site
   5716..5788    +  CDS            env (fragment): murine leukemia virus gPr80 envelope polyprotein precursor; env; proteolytically cleaved into gp70SU and p15TM subunits
   5830..6255    +  LTR            3' LTR (ΔU3): self-inactivating 3' long terminal repeat (LTR) from Moloney murine leukemia virus
   6324..6364    +  CDS            rop (fragment): Rop protein, which maintains plasmids at low copy number; rop
   6466..6504    +  misc_feature   bom (fragment): basis of mobility region from pBR322
   6521..6850    +  promoter       SV40 promoter: SV40 enhancer and early promoter
   6856..6957    +  misc_feature   bom (fragment): basis of mobility region from pBR322
   7143..7731    -  rep_origin     ori: high-copy-number ColE1/pMB1/pBR322/pUC origin of replication
   7902..8762    -  CDS            AmpR: β-lactamase; bla; confers resistance to ampicillin, carbenicillin, and related antibiotics
   8763..8867    -  promoter       AmpR promoter: bla
