[The description below was written by a language model from this plasmid's Addgene catalogue record and pLannotate feature annotations shown in this document.]
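Description:
RT3REVIR is an empty self-inactivating gammaretroviral backbone, built on pQCXIX, for tetracycline-regulated RNAi using the miR-E scaffold, an optimized variant of the miR-30 microRNA context. No shRNA or other insert is present. In bacteria the 8,977-bp plasmid replicates from a ColE1/pUC-type origin and is selected with ampicillin through the bla gene. The catalogue lists it as low copy although the origin is annotated as a high-copy type. The two sequence records, one from the depositor and one from repository sequencing, are the same length and carry the same features, differing mainly in their start coordinate.

The viral genome is transcribed in packaging cells from a CMV enhancer/promoter fused to a truncated 5' LTR. This is followed by a packaging signal and a truncated gag region, and the genome ends in a U3-deleted 3' LTR, so LTR promoter activity is lost after integration and expression depends on the internal promoters. The first internal cassette places DsRed2 under the TRE3G Tet-responsive promoter, with miR-30a-derived 3' flanking sequence downstream. This marks the position where an shRNA would be embedded in the DsRed transcript, so red fluorescence reports induced hairpin expression. The second cassette uses the mouse PGK promoter to drive Venus constitutively, linked by an EMCV IRES to the reverse transactivator rtTA3. Transduced cells are therefore marked yellow and carry their own Tet-On activator, making this an all-in-one system in which doxycycline switches on the DsRed-shRNA transcript. There is no mammalian drug-resistance gene in the annotation, so transduced cells would be tracked or sorted by fluorescence. The vector is suited to inducible, reversible knockdown from single-copy integrations.
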