Addgene plasmid #111168: RT3REVIR
Purpose: (Empty Backbone) Tet-regulated miR-E (miR-30 variant)-based RNAi
Depositing lab: Johannes Zuber. Depositing organization: Research Institute of Molecular Pathology (IMP). Publication: An optimized microRNA backbone for effective single-copy RNAi. Fellmann C, Hoffmann T, Sridhar V, Hopfgartner B, Muhar M, Roth M, Lai DY, Barbosa IA, Kwon JS, Guan Y, Sinha N, Zuber J. Cell Rep. 2013 Dec 26;5(6):1704-13. doi: 10.1016/j.celrep.2013.11.020. Epub 2013 Dec 12. PubMed 24332856.
Backbone
  Vector backbone: pQCXIX
  Vector type: Retroviral
  Tag / fusion protein: dsRed; mVenus
Growth in bacteria
  Bacterial resistance: Ampicillin, 100 μg/mL
  Growth temperature: 37°C
  Growth strain: NEB Stable
  Copy number: Low Copy
Gene/Insert
  Gene/Insert name: None
Terms and licenses: Academic/Nonprofit Terms; Industry Terms: Not Available to Industry
How to cite: RT3REVIR was a gift from Johannes Zuber (Addgene plasmid # 111168 ; http://n2t.net/addgene:111168 ; RRID:Addgene_111168)
